Addgene plasmid #20530: pWZL Neo Myr Flag PIP5K2A
Depositing lab: William Hahn & Jean Zhao. Depositing organization: Dana-Farber Cancer Institute. Publication: Integrative Genomic Approaches Identify IKBKE as a Breast Cancer Oncogene (Kinase Library Clones). Boehm JS, Zhao JJ, Yao J, Kim SY, Firestein R, Dunn IF, Sjostrom SK, Garraway LA, Weremowicz S, Richardson AL, Greulich H, Stewart CJ, Mulvey LA, Shen RR, Ambrogio L, Hirozane-Kishikawa T, Hill DE, Vidal M, Meyerson M, Grenier JK, Hinkle G, Root DE, Roberts TM, Lander ES, Polyak K, Hahn WC. Cell. 2007 Jun 15. 129(6):1065-1079. 10.1016/j.cell.2007.03.052 PubMed 17574021.
Backbone
  Vector backbone: pWZL-Neo-Myr-Flag-DEST
  Backbone manufacturer: William Hahn Lab (available at Addgene, #15300)
  Vector type: Mammalian Expression, Retroviral
  Selectable markers: Neomycin (select with G418)
Growth in bacteria
  Bacterial resistance: Ampicillin, 100 μg/mL
  Growth temperature: 37°C
  Growth strain: Stbl3
  Growth instructions: Stbl3 cells to prevent recombination.
  Copy number: Unknown
Gene/Insert
  Gene/Insert name: PIP5K2A (alt name: phosphatidylinositol-5-phosphate 4-kinase, type II, alpha)
  Species: H. sapiens (human)
  Entrez Gene: PIP4K2A (a.k.a. PI5P4KA, PIP5K2A, PIP5KII-alpha, PIP5KIIA, PIPK)
  Tag / fusion protein: Myr (N terminal on backbone); Flag (N terminal on backbone)
  Cloning method: Gateway Cloning
  Sequencing primers: 5′ pWZL-Fwd (GAA CCT CCT CGT TCG ACC); 3′ pWZL-Rev (TTC CGG GCC CTC ACA TTG)
Resource information
  A portion of this plasmid was derived from a plasmid made by: 3-E9
Terms and licenses: Academic/Nonprofit Terms; Industry Terms: Not Available to Industry
Depositor comments: ORFs were cloned into Gateway compatible pEntry vectors. An LR recombination reaction was performed to move the ORF to pWZL-Neo-Myr-Flag DEST such that the ORF would have 5' myristoylation and flag tags. This plasmid is part of a kinase library, and the gene has been verified, but has not been fully sequenced for minor mutations. Please see the following link for plasmids from this article that are not part of the kinase library http://www.addgene.org/pubmed/17574021
How to cite: pWZL Neo Myr Flag PIP5K2A was a gift from William Hahn & Jean Zhao (Addgene plasmid # 20530 ; http://n2t.net/addgene:20530 ; RRID:Addgene_20530)
