[The description below was written by a language model from this plasmid's Addgene catalogue record.]
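Description:
pWZL Neo Myr Flag PIP5K2A is a retroviral mammalian expression plasmid built on the Gateway-compatible pWZL-Neo-Myr-Flag-DEST backbone. It is propagated in bacteria under ampicillin selection, and the depositor recommends a recombination-deficient strain (Stbl3), a common precaution for vectors carrying repeated retroviral sequences that are prone to rearrangement. In mammalian cells, stably transduced populations are selected with G418 through the neomycin resistance marker. No feature table accompanies the record, so the promoter driving the insert, the bacterial origin of replication and the arrangement linking the insert to the neomycin marker are not stated, and copy number is listed as unknown.

The insert is the human open reading frame for PIP5K2A (current gene symbol PIP4K2A), a type II alpha phosphatidylinositol-5-phosphate 4-kinase. The ORF was first cloned into a Gateway entry vector and then moved into the destination vector by an LR recombination reaction, placing it in frame behind two N-terminal elements supplied by the backbone: a myristoylation signal and a Flag epitope. Myristoylation signals direct lipid modification of the protein and tether it to cellular membranes, a strategy often used to promote activation of kinases, while the Flag tag allows detection or immunoprecipitation of the fusion protein.

This clone is one member of a library of myristoylated, Flag-tagged kinases created for a genomic study that sought breast cancer oncogenes. Such a collection is suited to gain-of-function screening by retroviral delivery. The depositor notes that the identity of the gene was verified, but that the clone has not been fully sequenced, so minor mutations cannot be ruled out.
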