>Addgene plasmid #20530 | pWZL Neo Myr Flag PIP5K2A | addgene partial sequence | sequence record 26355 | 20530 with pWZL-Fwd
CTCCTTCTCTAGGCGCCGGCCGGATCCAGAATTCGCCACCATGGGGTCTTCAAAATCTAAACCAAAGGAC
CCCAGCCAGCGCCGGCGCAGGATCCGAGGTTACCTTGACTACAAAGACGATGACGACAAGCAATTGACAA
GTTTGTACAAAAAAGTTGGCATGGCGACCCCCGGCAACCTAGGGTCCTCTGTCCTGGCGAGCAAGACCAA
GACCAAGAAGAAGCACTTCGTAGCGCAGAAAGTGAAGCTGTTTCGGGCCAGCGACCCGCTGCTCAGCGTC
CTCATGTGGGGGGTAAACCACTCGATCAATGAACTGAGCCATGTTCAAATCCCTGTTATGTTGATGCCAG
ATGACTTCAAAGCCTATTCAAAAATAAAGGTGGACAATCACCTTTTTAACAAAGAAAACATGCCGAGCCA
TTTCAAGTTTAAGGAATACTGCCCGATGGTCTTCCGTAACCTGCGGGAGAGGTTTGGAATTGATGATCAA
GATTTCCAGAATTCCCTGACCAGGAGCGCACCCCTCCCCAACGACTCCCAGGCCCGCAGTGGAGCTCGTT
TTCACACTTCCTACGACAAAAGATACATCATCAAGACTATTACCNGTGAAGACGTGGCCGAAATGCACAA
CATCCTGAAGAAATACCACCAGTACATAGTGG
